Addgene plasmid #209919: pPBpuro-miRFP703-eDHFR(69K6)-cRaf
Purpose: Mammalian expression of cRaf fused to miRFP703-eDHFR(69K6)
Depositing lab: Michiyuki Matsuda. Depositing organization: Kyoto University, Graduate School of Biostudies. Publication: Low-affinity ligands of the epidermal growth factor receptor are long-range signal transmitters in collective cell migration of epithelial cells. Deguchi E, Lin S, Hirayama D, Matsuda K, Tanave A, Sumiyama K, Tsukiji S, Otani T, Furuse M, Sorkin A, Matsuda M, Terai K. Cell Rep. 2024 Nov 14;43(11):114986. doi: 10.1016/j.celrep.2024.114986. PubMed 39546398.
Backbone
  Vector backbone: pPBpuro
  Backbone size w/o insert (bp): 6886
  Total vector size (bp): 10466
  Vector type: Mammalian Expression
  Selectable markers: Puromycin
Growth in bacteria
  Bacterial resistance: Ampicillin, 100 μg/mL
  Growth temperature: 37°C
  Growth strain: DH5alpha
  Copy number: Unknown
Gene/Insert
  Gene/Insert name: miRFP703-eDHFR(69K6)-cRaf
  Species: H. sapiens (human)
  Insert size (bp): 3510
  Entrez Gene: RAF1 (a.k.a. CMD1NN, CRAF, NS5, Raf-1, c-Raf)
Resource information
  A portion of this plasmid was derived from a plasmid made by: Dr. Shinya Tsukiji (Addgene plasmid # 172102)
Terms and licenses: Academic/Nonprofit Terms; Industry Terms: Not Available to Industry
How to cite: pPBpuro-miRFP703-eDHFR(69K6)-cRaf was a gift from Michiyuki Matsuda (Addgene plasmid # 209919 ; http://n2t.net/addgene:209919 ; RRID:Addgene_209919)
