[The description below was written by a language model from this plasmid's Addgene catalogue record and pLannotate feature annotations shown in this document.]
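Description:
pPBpuro-miRFP703-eDHFR(69K6)-cRaf is a mammalian expression plasmid of about 10.5 kb built on the pPBpuro backbone. The backbone name suggests a piggyBac transposon vector, but the feature table does not annotate any transposon terminal repeats, so this cannot be confirmed from the record. In bacteria the plasmid replicates from a high-copy ColE1/pUC-type origin and is selected with ampicillin through the β-lactamase gene. It also carries an f1 origin and cloning-vector remnants, including lacZα and lacI fragments, lac promoter/operator elements, and T7 and T3 promoters.

The payload is a single bicistronic transcription unit driven by a CAG-type promoter, made up of the CMV enhancer, the chicken β-actin promoter and a chimeric β-actin/β-globin intron. The first open reading frame is a three-part fusion. It begins with miRFP703, a near-infrared fluorescent protein that requires biliverdin as a cofactor. Next comes E. coli dihydrofolate reductase in the variant designated eDHFR(69K6), followed by human RAF1 (cRaf), the serine/threonine kinase that links Ras to the MEK/ERK cascade. Downstream, an EMCV IRES directs translation of puromycin N-acetyltransferase from the same mRNA, so puromycin resistance is coupled to fusion expression. The transcript ends at a bGH polyadenylation signal.

The stated purpose is simply mammalian expression of the tagged cRaf. eDHFR is commonly used as a ligand-binding tag for trimethoprim-based compounds that control protein localization, which would be consistent with chemically induced recruitment of cRaf to activate ERK signalling, with miRFP703 reporting the protein's position. The record does not spell out this application or define the 69K6 modification. The eDHFR portion was derived from an earlier deposited plasmid.
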