Features (pLannotate 1.2.2; 27 found; start..end, strand, type, name):
     31..459     -  rep_origin     f1 ori (sequence partly withheld): f1 bacteriophage origin of replication; arrow indicates direction of (+) strand synthesis
    464..619     -  CDS            lacZα (fragment): LacZα fragment of β-galactosidase; lacZ fragment
    627..645     +  promoter       T7 promoter: promoter for bacteriophage T7 RNA polymerase
   1012..1391    +  enhancer       CMV enhancer: human cytomegalovirus immediate early enhancer
   1393..1514    +  promoter       chicken β-actin promoter (fragment): contains a 21-bp deletion relative to the standard chicken β-actin promoter
   1544..1721    +  promoter       chicken β-actin promoter (fragment): No description available
   1722..2738    +  intron         chimeric intron: chimera between introns from chicken β-actin and rabbit β-globin
   2835..3779    +  CDS            miRFP703: miRFP703 is a basic (constitutively fluorescent) near ir fluorescent protein published in 2016, derived from Rhodopseudomonas palustris. It has low acid sensitivity. It requires the cofactor biliverdin for fluorescence.
   3819..4313    +  CDS            ecDHFR: E. coli dihydrofolate reductase; folA
   4389..6332    +  CDS            RAF1: RAF1_HUMAN - Also known as RAF. Experimental evidence at protein level: Swiss-Prot protein existence level 1. Serine/threonine-protein kinase that acts as a regulatory link between the membrane-associated Ras GTPases and the MAPK/ERK cascade, and this critical regulatory link functions as a switch determining cell fate decisions including proliferation, differentiation, apoptosis, survival and oncogenic transformation. RAF1 activation initiates a mitogen-activated protein kinase (MAPK) cascade that comprises a sequential phosphorylation of the dual-specific MAPK kinases (MAP2K1/MEK1 and MAP2K2
   6343..6368    +  misc_feature   MCS (fragment): multiple cloning site
   6422..6983    +  misc_feature   IRES: internal ribosome entry site (IRES) of the encephalomyocarditis virus (EMCV)
   6986..7585    +  CDS            PuroR: puromycin N-acetyltransferase; pac from Streptomyces alboniger; confers resistance to puromycin
   7618..7842    +  polyA_signal   bGH poly(A) signal: bovine growth hormone polyadenylation signal
   7846..7862    +  promoter       SV40 promoter (fragment): SV40 enhancer and early promoter
   7913..7929    -  protein_bind   lac operator: The lac repressor binds to the lac operator to inhibit transcription in E. coli. This inhibition can be relieved by adding lactose or isopropyl-β-D-thiogalactopyranoside (IPTG). lac repressor encoded by lacI
   7937..7967    -  promoter       lac promoter: promoter for the E. coli lac operon
   7982..8003    -  protein_bind   CAP binding site: CAP binding activates transcription in the presence of cAMP. E. coli catabolite activator protein
   8016..8055    -  CDS            lacI (fragment): lac repressor; lacI; The lac repressor binds to the lac operator to inhibit transcription in E. coli. This inhibition can be relieved by adding lactose or isopropyl-β-D-thiogalactopyranoside (IPTG).
   8340..8358    -  promoter       T3 promoter: promoter for bacteriophage T3 RNA polymerase
   8403..8419    -  protein_bind   lac operator: The lac repressor binds to the lac operator to inhibit transcription in E. coli. This inhibition can be relieved by adding lactose or isopropyl-β-D-thiogalactopyranoside (IPTG). lac repressor encoded by lacI
   8427..8457    -  promoter       lac promoter: promoter for the E. coli lac operon
   8472..8493    -  protein_bind   CAP binding site: CAP binding activates transcription in the presence of cAMP. E. coli catabolite activator protein
   8506..8598    -  CDS            lacI (fragment): lac repressor; lacI; The lac repressor binds to the lac operator to inhibit transcription in E. coli. This inhibition can be relieved by adding lactose or isopropyl-β-D-thiogalactopyranoside (IPTG).
   8781..9369    -  rep_origin     ori: high-copy-number ColE1/pMB1/pBR322/pUC origin of replication
   9540..10400   -  CDS            AmpR: β-lactamase; bla; confers resistance to ampicillin, carbenicillin, and related antibiotics
  10401..10505   -  promoter       AmpR promoter: bla
>Addgene plasmid #209919 | pPBpuro-miRFP703-eDHFR(69K6)-cRaf | addgene full sequence | sequence record 419679 | Addgene NGS Result
CCTAAATTGTAAGCGTTAATATTTTGTTAAAATTCGCGTTAAATTTTTGTTAAATCAGCTCATTTTTTAA
CCAATAGGCCGAAATCGGCAAAATCCCTTATAAATCAAAAGAATAGACCGAGATAGGGT
[37 nt withheld, positions 130-166]
AAAGAACGTGGACTCCAACGTCAAAGG
[49 nt withheld, positions 194-242]
T
[91 nt withheld, positions 244-334]
G
[124 nt withheld, positions 336-459]
CCCATTCGCCATTCAGGCTGCGCAACTGTTGGGAAGGGCGATCGGTGCGGGCCTCTTCGCTATTACGCCA
GCTGGCGAAAGGGGGATGTGCTGCAAGGCGATTAAGTTGGGTAACGCCAGGGTTTTCCCAGTCACGACGT
TGTAAAACGACGGCCAGTGAGCGCGCGTAATACGACTCACTATAGGGCGAATTGGGGCGCGCCATTCTAG
ATTAACCCTAGAAAGATAGTCTGCGTAAAATTGACGCATGCATTCTTGAAATATTGCTCTCTCTTTCTAA
ATAGCGCGAATCCGTCGCTGTGCATTTAGGACATCTCAGTCGCCGCTTGGAGCTCCCGTGAGGCGTGCTT
GTCAATGCGGTAAGTGTCACTGATTTTGAACTATAACGACCGCGTGAGTCAAAATGACGCATGATTATCT
TTTACGTGACTTTTAAGATTTAACTCATACGATAATTATATTGTTATTTCATGTTCTACTTACGTGATAA
CTTATTATATATATATTTTCTTGTTATAGATATCAACTAGAATGCTAGCATGGGCCCATCTCGACATTGA
TTATTGACTAGTTATTAATAGTAATCAATTACGGGGTCATTAGTTCATAGCCCATATATGGAGTTCCGCG
TTACATAACTTACGGTAAATGGCCCGCCTGGCTGACCGCCCAACGACCCCCGCCCATTGACGTCAATAAT
GACGTATGTTCCCATAGTAACGCCAATAGGGACTTTCCATTGACGTCAATGGGTGGAGTATTTACGGTAA
ACTGCCCACTTGGCAGTACATCAAGTGTATCATATGCCAAGTACGCCCCCTATTGACGTCAATGACGGTA
AATGGCCCGCCTGGCATTATGCCCAGTACATGACCTTATGGGACTTTCCTACTTGGCAGTACATCTACGT
ATTAGTCATCGCTATTACCATGGTCGAGGTGAGCCCCACGTTCTGCTTCACTCTCCCCATCTCCCCCCCC
TCCCCACCCCCAATTTTGTATTTATTTATTTTTTAATTATTTTGTGCAGCGATGGGGGCGGGGGGGGGGG
GGGGGGCGGGCGCAGGGGGGGGGGGCGGGGGGGGGGGGGGGGGGGGGGGGGGGGGGCGCGCGCCAGGCGG
GGCGGGGCGGGGCGAGGGGCGGGGCGGGGCGAGGCGGAGAGGTGCGGCGGCAGCCAATCAGAGCGGCGCG
CTCCGAAAGTTTCCTTTTATGGCGAGGCGGCGGCGGCGGCGGCCCTATAAAAAGCGAAGCGCGCGGCGGG
CGGGAGTCGCTGCGCGCTGCCTTCGCCCCGTGCCCCGCTCCGCCGCCGCCTCGCGCCGCCCGCCCCGGCT
CTGACTGACCGCGTTACTCCCACAGGTGAGCGGGCGGGACGGCCCTTCTCCTCCGGGCTGTAATTAGCGC
TTGGTTTAATGACGGCTTGTTTCTTTTCTGTGGCTGCGTGAAAGCCTTGAGGGGCTCCGGGAGGGCCCTT
TGTGCGGGGGGAGCGGCTCGGGGGGTGCGTGCGTGTGTGTGTGCGTGGGGAGCGCCGCGTGCGGCTCCGC
GCTGCCCGGCGGCTGTGAGCGCTGCGGGCGCGGCGCGGGGCTTTGTGCGCTCCGCAGTGTGCGCGAGGGG
AGCGCGGCCGGGGGCGGTGCCCCGCGGTGCGGGGGGGGCTGCGAGGGGAACAAAGGCTGCGTGCGGGGTG
TGTGCGTGGGGGGGTGAGCAGGGGGTGTGGGCGCGTCGGTCGGGCTGCAACCCCCCCTGCACCCCCCTCC
CCGAGTTGCTGAGCACGGCCCGGCTTCGGGTGCGGGGCTCCGTACGGGGCGTGGCGCGGGGCTCGCCGTG
CCGGGCGGGGGGTGGCGGCAGGTGGGGGTGCCGGGCGGGGCGGGGCCGCCTCGGGCCGGGGAGGGCTCGG
GGGAGGGGCGCGGCGGCCCCCGGAGCGCCGGCGGCTGTCGAGGCGCGGCGAGCCGCAGCCATTGCCTTTT
ATGGTAATCGTGCGAGAGGGCGCAGGGACTTCCTTTGTCCCAAATCTGTGCGGAGCCGAAATCTGGGAGG
CGCCGCCGCACCCCCTCTAGCGGGCGCGGGGCGAAGCGGTGCGGCGCCGGCAGGAAGGAAATGGGCGGGG
AGGGCCTTCGTGCGTCGCCGCGCCGCCGTCCCCTTCTCCCTCTCCAGCCTCGGGGCTGTCCGCGGGGGGA
CGGCTGCCTTCGGGGGGGACGGGGCAGGGCGGGGTTCGGCTTCTGGCGTGTGACCGGCGGCTCTAGAGCC
TCTGCTAACCATGTTCATGCCTTCTTCTTTTTCCTACAGCTCCTGGGCAACGTGCTGGTTATTGTGCTGT
CTCATCATTTTGGCAAAGAATTGGGATCCTCACGTCAATTGTAGCTAGCGCTACCGGTCGCCACCATGGT
AGCAGGTCATGCCTCTGGCAGCCCCGCATTCGGGACCGCCTCTCATTCGAATTGCGAACATGAAGAGATC
CACCTCGCCGGCTCGATCCAGCCGCATGGCGCGCTTCTGGTCGTCAGCGAACATGATCATCGCGTCATCC
AGGCCAGCGCCAACGCCGCGGAATTTCTGAATCTCGGAAGCGTACTCGGCGTTCCGCTCGCCGAGATCGA
CGGCGATCTGTTGATCAAGATCCTGCCGCATCTCGATCCCACCGCCGAAGGCATGCCGGTCGCGGTGCGC
TGCCGGATCGGCAATCCCTCTACGGAGTACTGCGGTCTGATGCATCGGCCTCCGGAAGGCGGGCTGATCA
TCGAACTCGAACGTGCCGGCCCGTCGATCGATCTGTCAGGCACGCTGGCGCCGGCGCTGGAGCGGATCCG
CACGGCGGGTTCACTGCGCGCGCTGTGCGATGACACCGTGCTGCTGTTTCAGCAGTGCACCGGCTACGAC
CGGGTGATGGTGTATCGTTTCGATGAGCAAGGCCACGGCCTGGTATTCTCCGAGTGCCATGTGCCTGGGC
TCGAATCCTATTTCGGCAACCGCTATCCGTCGTCGCTGGTCCCGCAGATGGCGCGGCAGCTGTACGTGCG
GCAGCGCGTCCGCGTGCTGGTCGACGTCACCTATCAGCCGGTGCCGCTGGAGCCGCGGCTGTCGCCGCTG
ACCGGGCGCGATCTCGACATGTCGGGCTGCTTCCTGCGCTCGATGTCGCCGATCCATCTGCAGTTCCTGA
AGGACATGGGCGTGCGCGCCACCCTGGCGGTGTCGCTGGTGGTCGGCGGCAAGCTGTGGGGCCTGGTTGT
CTGTCACCATTATCTGCCGCGCTTCATCCGTTTCGAGCTGCGGGCGATCTGCAAACGGCTCGCCGAAAGG
ATCGCGACGCGGATCACCGCGCTTGAGAGCCTGTACAAGTCTGGGTCCGCAGCCAGTAGCGCCGGAAGTA
TGATCAGTCTGATTGCGGCGTTAGCGGTAGATCGCGTTATCGGCATGGAAAACGCCATGCCGTGGAACCT
GCCTGCCGATCTCGCCTGGTTTAAACGCAACACCTTAAATAAACCCGTGATTATGGGCCGCCATACCTGG
GAATCAATCGGTCGTCCGTTGCCAGGACGCAAAAATATTATCCTCAGCAGTCAACCGGGTACGGACAAAA
AAAAGAAAAAGAAAGATCGCGTAACGTGGGTGAAGTCGGTGGATGAAGCCATCGCGGCGTGTGGTGACGT
ACCAGAAATCATGGTGATTGGCGGCGGTCGCGTTTATGAACAGTTCTTGCCAAAAGCGCAAAAACTGTAT
CTGACGCATATCGACGCAGAAGTGGAAGGCGACACCCATTTCCCGGATTACGAGCCGGATGACTGGGAAT
CGGTATTCAGCGAATTCCACGATGCTGATGCGCAGAACTCTCACAGCTATTGCTTTGAGATTCTGGAGCG
GCGGAGTGCTGGTGGTAGTGCTGGTGGTAGTGCTGGTGGTAGTGCTGGTGGTAGTGCTGGTGGTCCTCGA
AGCCTCGAGATGGAGCACATACAGGGAGCTTGGAAGACGATCAGCAATGGTTTTGGATTCAAAGATGCCG
TGTTTGATGGCTCCAGCTGCATCTCTCCTACAATAGTTCAGCAGTTTGGCTATCAGCGCCGGGCATCAGA
TGATGGCAAACTCACAGATCCTTCTAAGACAAGCAACACTATCCGTGTTTTCTTGCCGAACAAGCAAAGA
ACAGTGGTCAATGTGCGAAATGGAATGAGCTTGCATGACTGCCTTATGAAAGCACTCAAGGTGAGGGGCC
TGCAACCAGAGTGCTGTGCAGTGTTCAGACTTCTCCACGAACACAAAGGTAAAAAAGCACGCTTAGATTG
GAATACTGATGCTGCGTCTTTGATTGGAGAAGAACTTCAAGTAGATTTCCTGGATCATGTTCCCCTCACA
ACACACAACTTTGCTCGGAAGACGTTCCTGAAGCTTGCCTTCTGTGACATCTGTCAGAAATTCCTGCTCA
ATGGATTTCGATGTCAGACTTGTGGCTACAAATTTCATGAGCACTGTAGCACCAAAGTACCTACTATGTG
TGTGGACTGGAGTAACATCAGACAACTCTTATTGTTTCCAAATTCCACTATTGGTGATAGTGGAGTCCCA
GCACTACCTTCTTTGACTATGCGTCGTATGCGAGAGTCTGTTTCCAGGATGCCTGTTAGTTCTCAGCACA
GATATTCTACACCTCACGCCTTCACCTTTAACACCTCCAGTCCCTCATCTGAAGGTTCCCTCTCCCAGAG
GCAGAGGTCGACATCCACACCTAATGTCCACATGGTCAGCACCACCCTGCCTGTGGACAGCAGGATGATT
GAGGATGCAATTCGAAGTCACAGCGAATCAGCCTCACCTTCAGCCCTGTCCAGTAGCCCCAACAATCTGA
GCCCAACAGGCTGGTCACAGCCGAAAACCCCCGTGCCAGCACAAAGAGAGCGGGCACCAGTATCTGGGAC
CCAGGAGAAAAACAAAATTAGGCCTCGTGGACAGAGAGATTCAAGCTATTATTGGGAAATAGAAGCCAGT
GAAGTGATGCTGTCCACTCGGATTGGGTCAGGCTCTTTTGGAACTGTTTATAAGGGTAAATGGCACGGAG
ATGTTGCAGTAAAGATCCTAAAGGTTGTCGACCCAACCCCAGAGCAATTCCAGGCCTTCAGGAATGAGGT
GGCTGTTCTGCGCAAAACACGGCATGTGAACATTCTGCTTTTCATGGGGTACATGACAAAGGACAACCTG
GCAATTGTGACCCAGTGGTGCGAGGGCAGCAGCCTCTACAAACACCTGCATGTCCAGGAGACCAAGTTTC
AGATGTTCCAGCTAATTGACATTGCCCGGCAGACGGCTCAGGGAATGGACTATTTGCATGCAAAGAACAT
CATCCATAGAGACATGAAATCCAACAATATATTTCTCCATGAAGGCTTAACAGTGAAAATTGGAGATTTT
GGTTTGGCAACAGTAAAGTCACGCTGGAGTGGTTCTCAGCAGGTTGAACAACCTACTGGCTCTGTCCTCT
GGATGGCCCCAGAGGTGATCCGAATGCAGGATAACAACCCATTCAGTTTCCAGTCGGATGTCTACTCCTA
TGGCATCGTATTGTATGAACTGATGACGGGGGAGCTTCCTTATTCTCACATCAACAACCGAGATCAGATC
ATCTTCATGGTGGGCCGAGGATATGCCTCCCCAGATCTTAGTAAGCTATATAAGAACTGCCCCAAAGCAA
TGAAGAGGCTGGTAGCTGACTGTGTGAAGAAAGTAAAGGAAGAGAGGCCTCTTTTTCCCCAGATCCTGTC
TTCCATTGAGCTGCTCCAACACTCTCTACCGAAGATCAACCGGAGCGCTTCCGAGCCATCCTTGCATCGG
GCAGCCCACACTGAGGATATCAATGCTTGCACGCTGACCACGTCCCCGAGGCTGCCTGTCTTCTGCGGCC
GCTAGTCGACGGTACCGCGGGCCCGGGATAAGTCAACTAACTTAAGCTAGCAACGGTTTCCCTCTAGCGG
GATCAATTCCGCCCCCCCCCCCTAACGTTACTGGCCGAAGCCGCTTGGAATAAGGCCGGTGTGCGTTTGT
CTATATGTTATTTTCCACCATATTGCCGTCTTTTGGCAATGTGAGGGCCCGGAAACCTGGCCCTGTCTTC
TTGACGAGCATTCCTAGGGGTCTTTCCCCTCTCGCCAAAGGAATGCAAGGTCTGTTGAATGTCGTGAAGG
AAGCAGTTCCTCTGGAAGCTTCTTGAAGACAAACAACGTCTGTAGCGACCCTTTGCAGGCAGCGGAACCC
CCCACCTGGCGACAGGTGCCTCTGCGGCCAAAAGCCACGTGTATAAGATACACCTGCAAAGGCGGCACAA
CCCCAGTGCCACGTTGTGAGTTGGATAGTTGTGGAAAGAGTCAAATGGCTCTCCTCAAGCGTATTCAACA
AGGGGCTGAAGGATGCCCAGAAGGTACCCCATTGTATGGGATCTGATCTGGGGCCTCGGTGCACATGCTT
TACATGTGTTTAGTCGAGGTTAAAAAAACGTCTAGGCCCCCCGAACCACGGGGACGTGGTTTTCCTTTGA
AAAACACGATAATACCATGACCGAGTACAAGCCCACGGTGCGCCTCGCCACCCGCGACGACGTCCCCAGG
GCCGTACGCACCCTCGCCGCCGCGTTCGCCGACTACCCCGCCACGCGCCACACCGTCGATCCGGACCGCC
ACATCGAGCGGGTCACCGAGCTGCAAGAACTCTTCCTCACGCGCGTCGGGCTCGACATCGGCAAGGTGTG
GGTCGCGGACGACGGCGCCGCGGTGGCGGTCTGGACCACGCCGGAGAGCGTCGAAGCGGGGGCGGTGTTC
GCCGAGATCGGCCCGCGCATGGCCGAGTTGAGCGGTTCCCGGCTGGCCGCGCAGCAACAGATGGAAGGCC
TCCTGGCGCCGCACCGGCCCAAGGAGCCCGCGTGGTTCCTGGCCACCGTCGGCGTCTCGCCCGACCACCA
GGGCAAGGGTCTGGGCAGCGCCGTCGTGCTCCCCGGAGTGGAGGCGGCCGAGCGCGCCGGGGTGCCCGCC
TTCCTGGAGACCTCCGCGCCCCGCAACCTCCCCTTCTACGAGCGGCTCGGCTTCACCGTCACCGCCGACG
TCGAGGTGCCCGAAGGACCGCGCACCTGGTGCATGACCCGCAAGCCCGGTGCCTGATCGATGATCTAGAG
CTCGCTGATCAGCCTCGACTGTGCCTTCTAGTTGCCAGCCATCTGTTGTTTGCCCCTCCCCCGTGCCTTC
CTTGACCCTGGAAGGTGCCACTCCCACTGTCCTTTCCTAATAAAATGAGGAAATTGCATCGCATTGTCTG
AGTAGGTGTCATTCTATTCTGGGGGGTGGGGTGGGGCAGGACAGCAAGGGGGAGGATTGGGAAGACAATA
GCAGGCATGCTGGGGATGCGGTGGGCTCTATGGCTTCTGAGGCGGAAAGAACCTGCAGCCCAAGCTTGGC
GTAATCATGGTCATAGCTGTTTCCTGTGTGAAATTGTTATCCGCTCACAATTCCACACAACATACGAGCC
GGAAGCATAAAGTGTAAAGCCTGGGGTGCCTAATGAGTGAGCTAACTCACATTAATTGCGTTGCGCTCAC
TGCCCGCTTTCCAGTCGGGAAACCTGTCGTGCCAGCGGATCTTAAAAGTTTTGTTACTTTATAGAAGAAA
TTTTGAGTTTTTGTTTTTTTTTAATAAATAAATAAACATAAATAAATTGTTTGTTGAATTTATTATTAGT
ATGTAAGTGTAAATATAATAAAACTTAATATCTATTCAAATTAATAAATAAACCTCGATATACAGACCGA
TAAAACACATGCGTCAATTTTACGCATGATTATCTTTAACGTACGTCACAATATGATTATCTTTCTAGGG
TTAATCTAGTATACGCGTTTAATTAATCCAGCTTTTGTTCCCTTTAGTGAGGGTTAATTGCGCGCTTGGC
GTAATCATGGTCATAGCTGTTTCCTGTGTGAAATTGTTATCCGCTCACAATTCCACACAACATACGAGCC
GGAAGCATAAAGTGTAAAGCCTGGGGTGCCTAATGAGTGAGCTAACTCACATTAATTGCGTTGCGCTCAC
TGCCCGCTTTCCAGTCGGGAAACCTGTCGTGCCAGCTGCATTAATGAATCGGCCAACGCGCGGGGAGAGG
CGGTTTGCGTATTGGGCGCTCTTCCGCTTCCTCGCTCACTGACTCGCTGCGCTCGGTCGTTCGGCTGCGG
CGAGCGGTATCAGCTCACTCAAAGGCGGTAATACGGTTATCCACAGAATCAGGGGATAACGCAGGAAAGA
ACATGTGAGCAAAAGGCCAGCAAAAGGCCAGGAACCGTAAAAAGGCCGCGTTGCTGGCGTTTTTCCATAG
GCTCCGCCCCCCTGACGAGCATCACAAAAATCGACGCTCAAGTCAGAGGTGGCGAAACCCGACAGGACTA
TAAAGATACCAGGCGTTTCCCCCTGGAAGCTCCCTCGTGCGCTCTCCTGTTCCGACCCTGCCGCTTACCG
GATACCTGTCCGCCTTTCTCCCTTCGGGAAGCGTGGCGCTTTCTCATAGCTCACGCTGTAGGTATCTCAG
TTCGGTGTAGGTCGTTCGCTCCAAGCTGGGCTGTGTGCACGAACCCCCCGTTCAGCCCGACCGCTGCGCC
TTATCCGGTAACTATCGTCTTGAGTCCAACCCGGTAAGACACGACTTATCGCCACTGGCAGCAGCCACTG
GTAACAGGATTAGCAGAGCGAGGTATGTAGGCGGTGCTACAGAGTTCTTGAAGTGGTGGCCTAACTACGG
CTACACTAGAAGAACAGTATTTGGTATCTGCGCTCTGCTGAAGCCAGTTACCTTCGGAAAAAGAGTTGGT
AGCTCTTGATCCGGCAAACAAACCACCGCTGGTAGCGGTGGTTTTTTTGTTTGCAAGCAGCAGATTACGC
GCAGAAAAAAAGGATCTCAAGAAGATCCTTTGATCTTTTCTACGGGGTCTGACGCTCAGTGGAACGAAAA
CTCACGTTAAGGGATTTTGGTCATGAGATTATCAAAAAGGATCTTCACCTAGATCCTTTTAAATTAAAAA
TGAAGTTTTAAATCAATCTAAAGTATATATGAGTAAACTTGGTCTGACAGTTACCAATGCTTAATCAGTG
AGGCACCTATCTCAGCGATCTGTCTATTTCGTTCATCCATAGTTGCCTGACTCCCCGTCGTGTAGATAAC
TACGATACGGGAGGGCTTACCATCTGGCCCCAGTGCTGCAATGATACCGCGAGACCCACGCTCACCGGCT
CCAGATTTATCAGCAATAAACCAGCCAGCCGGAAGGGCCGAGCGCAGAAGTGGTCCTGCAACTTTATCCG
CCTCCATCCAGTCTATTAATTGTTGCCGGGAAGCTAGAGTAAGTAGTTCGCCAGTTAATAGTTTGCGCAA
CGTTGTTGCCATTGCTACAGGCATCGTGGTGTCACGCTCGTCGTTTGGTATGGCTTCATTCAGCTCCGGT
TCCCAACGATCAAGGCGAGTTACATGATCCCCCATGTTGTGCAAAAAAGCGGTTAGCTCCTTCGGTCCTC
CGATCGTTGTCAGAAGTAAGTTGGCCGCAGTGTTATCACTCATGGTTATGGCAGCACTGCATAATTCTCT
TACTGTCATGCCATCCGTAAGATGCTTTTCTGTGACTGGTGAGTACTCAACCAAGTCATTCTGAGAATAG
TGTATGCGGCGACCGAGTTGCTCTTGCCCGGCGTCAATACGGGATAATACCGCGCCACATAGCAGAACTT
TAAAAGTGCTCATCATTGGAAAACGTTCTTCGGGGCGAAAACTCTCAAGGATCTTACCGCTGTTGAGATC
CAGTTCGATGTAACCCACTCGTGCACCCAACTGATCTTCAGCATCTTTTACTTTCACCAGCGTTTCTGGG
TGAGCAAAAACAGGAAGGCAAAATGCCGCAAAAAAGGGAATAAGGGCGACACGGAAATGTTGAATACTCA
TACTCTTCCTTTTTCAATATTATTGAAGCATTTATCAGGGTTATTGTCTCATGAGCGGATACATATTTGA
ATGTATTTAGAAAAATAAACAAATAGGGGTTCCGCGCACATTTCCCCGAAAAGTGCCA
